>Addgene plasmid #109383 | pSB1C3-Lux | depositor full sequence | sequence record 206254 | pSB1C3-Lux sequence 9707 bps
TCCGGCAAAAAAGGGCAAGGTGTCACCACCCTGCCCTTTTTCTTTAAAACCGAAAAGATTACTTCGCGTT
ATGCAGGCTTCCTCGCTCACTGACTCGCTGCGCTCGGTCGTTCGGCTGCGGCGAGCGGTATCAGCTCACT
CAAAGGCGGTAATACGGTTATCCACAGAATCAGGGGATAACGCAGGAAAGAACATGTGAGCAAAAGGCCA
GCAAAAGGCCAGGAACCGTAAAAAGGCCGCGTTGCTGGCGTTTTTCCACAGGCTCCGCCCCCCTGACGAG
CATCACAAAAATCGACGCTCAAGTCAGAGGTGGCGAAACCCGACAGGACTATAAAGATACCAGGCGTTTC
CCCCTGGAAGCTCCCTCGTGCGCTCTCCTGTTCCGACCCTGCCGCTTACCGGATACCTGTCCGCCTTTCT
CCCTTCGGGAAGCGTGGCGCTTTCTCATAGCTCACGCTGTAGGTATCTCAGTTCGGTGTAGGTCGTTCGC
TCCAAGCTGGGCTGTGTGCACGAACCCCCCGTTCAGCCCGACCGCTGCGCCTTATCCGGTAACTATCGTC
TTGAGTCCAACCCGGTAAGACACGACTTATCGCCACTGGCAGCAGCCACTGGTAACAGGATTAGCAGAGC
GAGGTATGTAGGCGGTGCTACAGAGTTCTTGAAGTGGTGGCCTAACTACGGCTACACTAGAAGAACAGTA
TTTGGTATCTGCGCTCTGCTGAAGCCAGTTACCTTCGGAAAAAGAGTTGGTAGCTCTTGATCCGGCAAAC
AAACCACCGCTGGTAGCGGTGGTTTTTTTGTTTGCAAGCAGCAGATTACGCGCAGAAAAAAAGGATCTCA
AGAAGATCCTTTGATCTTTTCTACGGGGTCTGACGCTCAGTGGAACGAAAACTCACGTTAAGGGATTTTG
GTCATGAGATTATCAAAAAGGATCTTCACCTAGATCCTTTTAAATTAAAAATGAAGTTTTAAATCAATCT
AAAGTATATATGAGTAAACTTGGTCTGACAGCTCGAGGCTTGGATTCTCACCAATAAAAAACGCCCGGCG
GCAACCGAGCGTTCTGAACAAATCCAGATGGAGTTCTGAGGTCATTACTGGATCTATCAACAGGAGTCCA
AGCGAGCTCGATATCAAATTACGCCCCGCCCTGCCACTCATCGCAGTACTGTTGTAATTCATTAAGCATT
CTGCCGACATGGAAGCCATCACAAACGGCATGATGAACCTGAATCGCCAGCGGCATCAGCACCTTGTCGC
CTTGCGTATAATATTTGCCCATGGTGAAAACGGGGGCGAAGAAGTTGTCCATATTGGCCACGTTTAAATC
AAAACTGGTGAAACTCACCCAGGGATTGGCTGAGACGAAAAACATATTCTCAATAAACCCTTTAGGGAAA
TAGGCCAGGTTTTCACCGTAACACGCCACATCTTGCGAATATATGTGTAGAAACTGCCGGAAATCGTCGT
GGTATTCACTCCAGAGCGATGAAAACGTTTCAGTTTGCTCATGGAAAACGGTGTAACAAGGGTGAACACT
ATCCCATATCACCAGCTCACCGTCTTTCATTGCCATACGAAATTCCGGATGAGCATTCATCAGGCGGGCA
AGAATGTGAATAAAGGCCGGATAAAACTTGTGCTTATTTTTCTTTACGGTCTTTAAAAAGGCCGTAATAT
CCAGCTGAACGGTCTGGTTATAGGTACATTGAGCAACTGACTGAAATGCCTCAAAATGTTCTTTACGATG
CCATTGGGATATATCAACGGTGGTATATCCAGTGATTTTTTTCTCCATTTTAGCTTCCTTAGCTCCTGAA
AATCTCGATAACTCAAAAAATACGCCCGGTAGTGATCTTATTTCATTATGGTGAAAGTTGGAACCTCTTA
CGTGCCCGATCAACTCGAGTGCCACCTGACGTCTAAGAAACCATTATTATCATGACATTAACCTATAAAA
ATAGGCGTATCACGAGGCAGAATTTCAGATAAAAAAAATCCTTAGCTTTCGCTAAGGATGATTTCTGGAA
TTCGCGGCCGCTTCTAGAGTTATGACAACTTGACGGCTACATCATTCACTTTTTCTTCACAACCGGCACG
GAACTCGCTCGGGCTGGCCCCGGTGCATTTTTTAAATACCCGCGAGAAATAGAGTTGATCGTCAAAACCA
ACATTGCGACCGACGGTGGCGATAGGCATCCGGGTGGTGCTCAAAAGCAGCTTCGCCTGGCTGATACGTT
GGTCCTCGCGCCAGCTTAAGACGCTAATCCCTAACTGCTGGCGGAAAAGATGTGACAGACGCGACGGCGA
CAAGCAAACATGCTGTGCGACGCTGGCGATATCAAAATTGCTGTCTGCCAGGTGATCGCTGATGTACTGA
CAAGCCTCGCGTACCCGATTATCCATCGGTGGATGGAGCGACTCGTTAATCGCTTCCATGCGCCGCAGTA
ACAATTGCTCAAGCAGATTTATCGCCAGCAGCTCCGAATAGCGCCCTTCCCCTTGCCCGGCGTTAATGAT
TTGCCCAAACAGGTCGCTGAAATGCGGCTGGTGCGCTTCATCCGGGCGAAAGAACCCCGTATTGGCAAAT
ATTGACGGCCAGTTAAGCCATTCATGCCAGTAGGCGCGCGGACGAAAGTAAACCCACTGGTGATACCATT
CGCGAGCCTCCGGATGACGACCGTAGTGATGAATCTCTCCTGGCGGGAACAGCAAAATATCACCCGGTCG
GCAAACAAATTCTCGTCCCTGATTTTTCACCACCCCCTGACCGCGAATGGTGAGATTGAGAATATAACCT
TTCATTCCCAGCGGTCGGTCGATAAAAAAATCGAGATAACCGTTGGCCTCAATCGGCGTTAAACCCGCCA
CCAGATGGGCATTAAACGAGTATCCCGGCAGCAGGGGATCATTTTGCGCTTCAGCCATACTTTTCATACT
CCCGCCATTCAGAGAAGAAACCAATTGTCCATATTGCATCAGACATTGCCGTCACTGCGTCTTTTACTGG
CTCTTCTCGCTAACCAAACCGGTAACCCCGCTTATTAAAAGCATTCTGTAACAAAGCGGGACCAAAGCCA
TGACAAAAACGCGTAACAAAAGTGTCTATAATCACGGCAGAAAAGTCCACATTGATTATTTGCACGGCGT
CACACTTTGCTATGCCATAGCATTTTTATCCATAAGATTAGCGGATCCTACCTGACGCTTTTTATCGCAA
CTCTCTACTGTTTCTCCATACCCGTTTTTTTGGGCTAGCAGGGAAAATAATGAATAAATGTATTCCAATG
ATAATTAATGGAATGATTCAAGATTTTGATAATTATGCATATAAAGAAGTTAAACTAAATAATGATAATA
GAGTAAAATTATCTGTCATTACTGAAAGTTCAGTTTCAAAAACATTAAATATCAAAGATAGAATTAATCT
AAATTTAAATCAGATTGTGAATTTTTTATATACCGTTGGTCAACGATGGAAAAGTGAAGAATATAATCGG
CGACGAACCTATATCCGTGAGTTAAAAACATATCTTGGTTATTCTGATGAAATGGCAAGATTAGAAGCGA
ATTGGATTGCAATGTTATTGTGCTCTAAAAGTGCTTTGTATGACATTGTTAATTATGATTTGGGCTCTAT
ACACGTATTAGATGAATGGCTTCCACGTGGTGATTGCTATGTTAAAGCACAACCGAAAGGTGTTTCTGTT
CACTTGTTAGCTGGTAATGTTCCATTATCAGGAGTGACATCTATTTTGCGTGCTATTTTAACAAAAAATG
AGTGCATTATTAAAACTTCGTCTTCAGATCCTTTTACTGCAAACGCTTTAGTTTCCAGTTTTATTGATGT
TAATGCAGACCATCCAATAACCAAATCAATGTCTGTTATGTATTGGCCGCATGATGAAGATATGACTCTA
TCTCAAAGAATAATGAATCATGCCGACGTGGTTATTGCTTGGGGTGGAGACGAGGCGATTAAATGGGCGG
TAAAATATTCACCACCGCATGTCGATATTCTGAAATTTGGACCAAAGAAAAGCTTAAGTATTATTGAAGC
TCCTAAAGATATAGAAGCCGCAGCAATGGGGGTTGCTCATGATATTTGTTTCTATGACCAGCAAGCCTGC
TTCTCTACTCAAGACGTTTATTATATAGGAGATAATTTACCTTTATTTTTAAATGAACTTGAAAAACAGC
TAGATCGATACGCGAAAATTTTACCAAAAGGTTCAAATAGTTTTGATGAAAAAGCGGCGTTTACTCTTAC
TGAAAAAGAAAGTCTATTTGCTGGATATGAAGTGAGAAAGGGAGATAAGCAAGCTTGGTTAATAGTCGTA
TCACCTACAAATAGCTTTGGAAATCAACCGCTATCACGAAGTGTGTATGTTCATCAAGTATCTGATATTA
AAGAGATAATTCCTTTTGTTAATAAAAATAGAACACAAACTGTTTCTATTTATCCTTGGGAAGCGTCATT
AAAATATCGAGATAAATTAGCAAGAAGTGGAGTTGAAAGAATTGTTGAATCAGGCATGAATAATATTTTC
AGAGTTGGAGGGGCTCATGATTCATTATCTCCTCTCCAGTACCTAGTTAGGTTTGTATCGCATGAGAGAC
CATTTAATTATACGACAAAAGATGTTGCGGTTGAAATCGAACAAACACGTTACTTAGAGGAAGATAAGTT
TTTAGTTTTTGTCCCATAGTTAAAGGAAATTATATGAAAGATGAAAGTGCTTTTTTTACGATTGATCACA
TCATCAAGCTTGATAATGGTCAGTCTATCCGAGTTTGGGAAACACTCCCTAAAAAGAACGTACCAGAGAA
AAAACATACAATACTTATTGCTTCGGGTTTTGCTAGAAGAATGGATCATTTTGCAGGTCTTGCTGAGTAT
TTATCTACTAACGGTTTTCATGTCATTCGCTACGATTCTTTGCATCATGTTGGATTAAGCAGTGGATGTA
TAAATGAATTTACGATGTCGATTGGAAAAAATAGCCTGCTTACAGTCGTAGATTGGCTTACAGATCATGG
TGTCGAACGAATAGGGCTGATTGCTGCTAGTTTGTCAGCGAGAATCGCCTATGAGGTAGTAAATAAAATT
AAATTATCATTTTTAATTACGGCCGTAGGTGTCGTTAATCTTAGAGATACATTAGAAAAAGCATTGGAGT
ATGACTATTTGCAATTACCTATTTCAGAGTTACCAGAAGATCTTGACTTTGAAGGTCATAATTTAGGATC
GGAGGTCTTTGTTACAGATTGCTTTAAACATAATTGGGACACGTTAGACTCGACACTTAATAGTGTTAAA
GGATTAGCGATTCCATTTATTGCTTTTACTGCAAACGATGATAGTTGGGTAAAGCAAAGTGAAGTTATAG
AGCTCATTGATAGCATTGAATCTAGTAATTGTAAGCTCTATTCGCTAATTGGAAGTTCACATGATCTTGG
GGAAAATTTGGTTGTATTAAGAAATTTTTATCAATCAGTGACGAAGGCAGCCTTAGCATTAGATGATGGT
TTATTGGATTTAGAGATAGACATTATTGAACCTCGATTTGAGGACGTTACAAGTATTACTGTTAAGGAGC
GTAGATTAAAAAATGAAATTGAAAATGAATTATTAGAATTGGCTTAAATAAACAGAATCACCAAAAAGGA
ATAGAGTATGAAGTTTGGAAATATTTGTTTTTCGTATCAACCACCAGGTGAAACTCATAAGCAAGTAATG
GATCGCTTTGTTCGGCTTGGTATCGCCTCAGAAGAGGTAGGGTTTGATACATATTGGACCTTAGAACATC
ATTTTACAGAGTTTGGTCTTACGGGAAATTTATTTGTTGCTGCGGCTAACCTGTTAGGAAGAACTAAAAC
ATTAAATGTTGGCACTATGGGGGTTGTTATTCCGACAGCACACCCAGTTCGACAGTTAGAAGACGTTTTA
TTATTAGATCAAATGTCGAAAGGTCGTTTTAATTTTGGAACCGTTCGAGGGCTATACCATAAAGATTTTC
GAGTATTTGGTGTTGATATGGAAGAGTCTCGAGCAATTACTCAAAATTTCTACCAGATGATAATGGAAAG
CTTACAGACAGGAACCATTAGCTCTGATAGTGATTACATTCAATTTCCTAAGGTTGATGTATATCCCAAA
GTGTACTCAAAAAATGTACCAACCTGTATGACTGCTGAGTCCGCAAGTACGACAGAATGGCTAGCAATAC
AAGGGCTACCAATGGTTCTTAGTTGGATTATTGGTACTAATGAAAAAAAAGCACAGATGGAACTCTATAA
TGAAATTGCGACAGAATATGGTCATGATATATCTAAAATAGATCATTGTATGACTTATATTTGTTCTGTT
GATGATGATGCACAAAAGGCGCAAGATGTTTGTCGGGAGTTTCTGAAAAATTGGTATGACTCATATGTAA
ATGCGACCAATATCTTTAATGATAGCAATCAAACTCGTGGTTATGATTATCATAAAGGTCAATGGCGTGA
TTTTGTTTTACAAGGACATACAAACACCAATCGACGTGTTGATTATAGCAATGGTATTAACCCTGTAGGC
ACTCCTGAGCAGTGTATTGAAATCATTCAACGTGATATTGATGCAACGGGTATTACAAACATTACATGCG
GATTTGAAGCTAATGGAACTGAAGATGAAATAATTGCTTCCATGCGACGCTTTATGACACAAGTCGCTCC
TTTCTTAAAAGAACCTAAATAAATTACTTATTTGATACTAGAGATAATAAGGAACAAGTTATGAAATTTG
GATTATTTTTTCTAAACTTTCAGAAAGATGGAATAACATCTGAAGAAACGTTGGATAATATGGTAAAGAC
TGTCACGTTAATTGATTCAACTAAATATCATTTTAATACTGCCTTTGTTAATGAACATCACTTTTCAAAA
AATGGTATTGTTGGAGCACCTATTACCGCAGCTGGTTTTTTATTAGGGTTAACAAATAAATTACATATTG
GTTCATTAAATCAAGTAATTACCACCCATCACCCTGTACGTGTAGCAGAAGAAGCCAGTTTATTAGATCA
AATGTCAGAGGGACGCTTCATTCTTGGTTTTAGTGACTGCGAAAGTGATTTCGAAATGGAATTTTTTAGA
CGTCATATCTCATCAAGGCAACAACAATTTGAAGCATGCTATGAAATAATTAATGACGCATTAACTACAG
GTTATTGTCATCCCCAAAACGACTTTTATGATTTTCCAAAGGTTTCAATTAATCCACACTGTTACAGTGA
GAATGGACCTAAGCAATATGTATCCGCTACATCAAAAGAAGTCGTCATGTGGGCAGCGAAAAAGGCACTG
CCTTTAACATTTAAGTGGGAGGATAATTTAGAAACCAAAGAACGCTATGCAATTCTATATAATAAAACAG
CACAACAATATGGTATTGATATTTCGGATGTTGATCATCAATTAACTGTAATTGCGAACTTAAATGCTGA
TAGAAGTACGGCTCAAGAAGAAGTGAGAGAATACTTAAAAGACTATATCACTGAAACTTACCCTCAAATG
GACAGAGATGAAAAAATTAACTGCATTATTGAAGAGAATGCAGTTGGGTCTCATGATGACTATTATGAAT
CGACAAAATTAGCAGTGGAAAAAACAGGGTCTAAAAATATTTTATTATCCTTTGAATCAATGTCCGATAT
TAAAGATGTAAAAGATATTATTGATATGTTGAACCAAAAAATCGAAATGAATTTACCATAATAAAATTAA
AGGCAATTTCTATATTAGATTGCCTTTTTAAATTTCTGTTGATATTAGGTATTACTGGAGAGGGTATGAC
TGTCCATACTGAATATAAAAGAAATCAAATCATTGCTAGTTCAGAAATTGATGATCTTATCTTTATGACG
AAACCACAAGAGTGGTCATTTGAAGAGCAAAAAGAAATACGGGATAAATTAGTTCGTGAGGCTTTTTATT
TTCACTACAATAGAAATGAAGAATATAGAAATTATTGTATCAATCAGCATGTGAGTGATAATTTACACAC
TATTGATGAAATACCCGTGTTTCCAACATCTGTTTTTAAATATAAGAAATTACATACTGTCACAGCCGAG
GACATTGAAAATTGGTATACAAGTAGTGGAACTCGTGGAGTAAAAAGTCATATTGCACGTGATCGTCTTA
GCATTGAACGCTTGCTTGGTTCTGTCAACTTCGGAATGAAATACGTTGGAGATTGGTTTGAGCATCAAAT
GGAATTGATAAATTTAGGACCAGATAGATTCAATACAAATAATATTTGGTTTAAATATGTCATGAGTTTG
GTCGAGTTACTTTATCCGACTGAATTTACAGTTGATAATGACAAAATAGATTTTGAAAAAACAGTAAAAC
ATCTATTTAGAATTAAGAATAGTAAAAAAGACATTTGCTTAATTGGGCCACCATTTTTTGTGTATCTTTT
GTGCCAATATATGAAAGAAAACAATATTGAATTTAAAGGAGGAGATAGAGTACATATTATTACTGGTGGA
GGATGGAAATCTAATCAGAATGACTCTTTAGATCGTGCTGATTTTAATCAATTATTAATGGATACTTTCC
AACTCGACAAGATTAATCAAATTAGAGATACCTTTAATCAAGTTGAGCTTAATACTTGTTTTTTTGAAGA
TGAATTTCAAAGAAAACATGTTCCACCGTGGGTATATGCTCGGGCTCTTGATCCTGAAACCTTGAAACCC
GTAGCAGATGGTGAGATCGGGTTGTTAAGTTATATGGACGCCTCATCAACTGCTTACCCTGCTTTTATTG
TTACTGATGATATCGGTATTGTAAAAGAAATTAGAGAACCAGATCCTTACCCAGGGGTAACTGTTGAGAT
TGTTCGGCGCTTAAATACACGTGCGCAAAAAGGATGCGCGCTCTCTATGGCTAATGTCATACAAAAGAAT
ATCAAGGATTAAGTTATGATTGTTGATGGTAGAGTTTCAAAAATAGTATTAGCGTCAATAAGAAATAATA
TATATAAGGTATTTATTACTGTAAATTCACCAATAAAGTTCATCGCTGGACAATTTGTAATGGTCACGAT
TAATGGGAAAAAATGCCCTTTTTCAATTGCGAATTGCCCGACAAAAAATTACGAAATAGAATTGCATATT
GGTAGTTCGAATAGAGACTGCTCATTGGATATTATCGAATATTTTGTCGATGCTCTTGTTGAGGAAGTCG
CAATTGAGTTAGATGCTCCCCATGGAAACGCTTGGTTACGGTCTGAAAGTAATAACCCATTGCTATTAAT
TGCGGGAGGTACAGGTTTATCATATATAAATAGCATTCTAACAAATTGCTTAAATAGGAATATACCTCAA
GATATTTATCTTTACTGGGGAGTAAAAGACAGTTCTCTTTTGTATGAAGATGAAGAGTTACTAAACTTAT
CACTAAACAACAAAAACTTTCATTATATTCCTGTTATTGAAGATAAAAGTGAAGAATGGATAGGGAGAAA
AGGCACTGTTCTTGATGCTGTCATGGAAGATTTTACTGATCTTACTTATTTTGATATTTATGTTTGTGGA
CCCTTCATGATGGCTAAAACAGCAAAAGAAAAATTAATTGAAGAGAAAAAAGCAAAGTCAGAACAGATGT
TTGCCGATGCTTTTGCATACGTATAATACTAGTAGCGGCCGCTGCAG
Features (pLannotate 1.2.2; 16 found; start..end, strand, type, name):
      1..58      +  terminator     his operon terminator: This putative transcriptin terminator from the E. coli his operon has a 2-bp deletion introduced during synthesis. Its efficiency has not been determined.
    253..841     -  rep_origin     ori: high-copy-number ColE1/pMB1/pBR322/pUC origin of replication
   1024..1118    -  terminator     lambda t0 terminator: transcription terminator from phage lambda
   1142..1798    -  CDS            cat: CAT_ECOLX - Experimental evidence at protein level: Swiss-Prot protein existence level 1. This enzyme is an effector of chloramphenicol resistance in bacteria. From Escherichia coli. This protein is used as a marker in many commonly used cloning vectors, such as pACYC184.
   1799..1896    -  promoter       cat promoter: promoter of the E. coli cat gene encoding chloramphenicol acetyltransferase
   1982..2025    -  terminator     bacterial terminator: putative bacterial transcription terminator
   2028..2049    +  misc_feature   BioBrick prefix: BioBrick prefix for parts that do not start with "ATG"
   2050..2928    -  CDS            araC: L-arabinose regulatory protein; araC
   2955..3239    +  promoter       araBAD promoter: araBAD; promoter of the L-arabinose operon of E. coli; the araC regulatory gene is transcribed in the opposite direction (Guzman et al., 1995)
   3261..4706    +  CDS            luxC: LUXC_PHOPO - Experimental evidence at protein level: Swiss-Prot protein existence level 1. LuxC is the fatty acid reductase enzyme responsible for synthesis of the aldehyde substrate for the luminescent reaction catalyzed by luciferase. From Photobacterium phosphoreum.
   4748..5644    +  CDS            luxD: LUXD_VIBHA - Experimental evidence at protein level: Swiss-Prot protein existence level 1. Acyl transferase is part of the fatty acid reductase system required for aldehyde biosynthesis; it produces fatty acids for the luminescent reaction. From Vibrio harveyi (Beneckea harveyi).
   5678..6739    +  CDS            luxA: LUXA_PHOPO - Experimental evidence at protein level: Swiss-Prot protein existence level 1. Light-emitting reaction in luminous bacteria. From Photobacterium phosphoreum.
   6781..7755    +  CDS            luxB: LUXB1_PHOLE - Experimental evidence at protein level: Swiss-Prot protein existence level 1. Light-emitting reaction in luminous bacteria. The specific role of the beta subunit is unknown, but it is absolutely required for bioluminescence activity. From Photobacterium leiognathi.
   7836..8969    +  CDS            luxE: LUXE_ALIFS - Protein inferred from homology: Swiss-Prot protein existence level 3. Acyl-protein synthetase activates tetradecanoic acid. It is a component of the fatty acid reductase complex responsible for converting tetradecanoic acid to the aldehyde which serves as substrate in the luciferase-catalyzed reaction. From Aliivibrio fischeri (Vibrio fischeri).
   8976..9683    +  CDS            luxG: LUXG_ALIFS - Protein inferred from homology: Swiss-Prot protein existence level 3. Probable flavin reductase in the luminescent systems of different marine bacteria. From Aliivibrio fischeri (Vibrio fischeri).
   9687..9707    +  misc_feature   BioBrick suffix: universal suffix for all parts
