>Addgene plasmid #109383 | pSB1C3-Lux | addgene full sequence | sequence record 210711 | Addgene NGS Result
CAGTCCGGCAAAAAAGGGCAAGGTGTCACCACCCTGCCCTTTTTCTTTAAAACCGAAAAGATTACTTCGC
GTTATGCAGGCTTCCTCGCTCACTGACTCGCTGCGCTCGGTCGTTCGGCTGCGGCGAGCGGTATCAGCTC
ACTCAAAGGCGGTAATACGGTTATCCACAGAATCAGGGGATAACGCAGGAAAGAACATGTGAGCAAAAGG
CCAGCAAAAGGCCAGGAACCGTAAAAAGGCCGCGTTGCTGGCGTTTTTCCACAGGCTCCGCCCCCCTGAC
GAGCATCACAAAAATCGACGCTCAAGTCAGAGGTGGCGAAACCCGACAGGACTATAAAGATACCAGGCGT
TTCCCCCTGGAAGCTCCCTCGTGCGCTCTCCTGTTCCGACCCTGCCGCTTACCGGATACCTGTCCGCCTT
TCTCCCTTCGGGAAGCGTGGCGCTTTCTCATAGCTCACGCTGTAGGTATCTCAGTTCGGTGTAGGTCGTT
CGCTCCAAGCTGGGCTGTGTGCACGAACCCCCCGTTCAGCCCGACCGCTGCGCCTTATCCGGTAACTATC
GTCTTGAGTCCAACCCGGTAAGACACGACTTATCGCCACTGGCAGCAGCCACTGGTAACAGGATTAGCAG
AGCGAGGTATGTAGGCGGTGCTACAGAGTTCTTGAAGTGGTGGCCTAACTACGGCTACACTAGAAGAACA
GTATTTGGTATCTGCGCTCTGCTGAAGCCAGTTACCTTCGGAAAAAGAGTTGGTAGCTCTTGATCCGGCA
AACAAACCACCGCTGGTAGCGGTGGTTTTTTTGTTTGCAAGCAGCAGATTACGCGCAGAAAAAAAGGATC
TCAAGAAGATCCTTTGATCTTTTCTACGGGGTCTGACGCTCAGTGGAACGAAAACTCACGTTAAGGGATT
TTGGTCATGAGATTATCAAAAAGGATCTTCACCTAGATCCTTTTAAATTAAAAATGAAGTTTTAAATCAA
TCTAAAGTATATATGAGTAAACTTGGTCTGACAGCTCGAGGCTTGGATTCTCACCAATAAAAAACGCCCG
GCGGCAACCGAGCGTTCTGAACAAATCCAGATGGAGTTCTGAGGTCATTACTGGATCTATCAACAGGAGT
CCAAGCGAGCTCGATATCAAATTACGCCCCGCCCTGCCACTCATCGCAGTACTGTTGTAATTCATTAAGC
ATTCTGCCGACATGGAAGCCATCACAAACGGCATGATGAACCTGAATCGCCAGCGGCATCAGCACCTTGT
CGCCTTGCGTATAATATTTGCCCATGGTGAAAACGGGGGCGAAGAAGTTGTCCATATTGGCCACGTTTAA
ATCAAAACTGGTGAAACTCACCCAGGGATTGGCTGAGACGAAAAACATATTCTCAATAAACCCTTTAGGG
AAATAGGCCAGGTTTTCACCGTAACACGCCACATCTTGCGAATATATGTGTAGAAACTGCCGGAAATCGT
CGTGGTATTCACTCCAGAGCGATGAAAACGTTTCAGTTTGCTCATGGAAAACGGTGTAACAAGGGTGAAC
ACTATCCCATATCACCAGCTCACCGTCTTTCATTGCCATACGAAATTCCGGATGAGCATTCATCAGGCGG
GCAAGAATGTGAATAAAGGCCGGATAAAACTTGTGCTTATTTTTCTTTACGGTCTTTAAAAAGGCCGTAA
TATCCAGCTGAACGGTCTGGTTATAGGTACATTGAGCAACTGACTGAAATGCCTCAAAATGTTCTTTACG
ATGCCATTGGGATATATCAACGGTGGTATATCCAGTGATTTTTTTCTCCATTTTAGCTTCCTTAGCTCCT
GAAAATCTCGATAACTCAAAAAATACGCCCGGTAGTGATCTTATTTCATTATGGTGAAAGTTGGAACCTC
TTACGTGCCCGATCAACTCGAGTGCCACCTGACGTCTAAGAAACCATTATTATCATGACATTAACCTATA
AAAATAGGCGTATCACGAGGCAGAATTTCAGATAAAAAAAATCCTTAGCTTTCGCTAAGGATGATTTCTG
GAATTCGCGGCCGCTTCTAGAGTTATGACAACTTGACGGCTACATCATTCACTTTTTCTTCACAACCGGC
ACGGAACTCGCTCGGGCTGGCCCCGGTGCATTTTTTAAATACCCGCGAGAAATAGAGTTGATCGTCAAAA
CCAACATTGCGACCGACGGTGGCGATAGGCATCCGGGTGGTGCTCAAAAGCAGCTTCGCCTGGCTGATAC
GTTGGTCCTCGCGCCAGCTTAAGACGCTAATCCCTAACTGCTGGCGGAAAAGATGTGACAGACGCGACGG
CGACAAGCAAACATGCTGTGCGACGCTGGCGATATCAAAATTGCTGTCTGCCAGGTGATCGCTGATGTAC
TGACAAGCCTCGCGTACCCGATTATCCATCGGTGGATGGAGCGACTCGTTAATCGCTTCCATGCGCCGCA
GTAACAATTGCTCAAGCAGATTTATCGCCAGCAGCTCCGAATAGCGCCCTTCCCCTTGCCCGGCGTTAAT
GATTTGCCCAAACAGGTCGCTGAAATGCGGCTGGTGCGCTTCATCCGGGCGAAAGAACCCCGTATTGGCA
AATATTGACGGCCAGTTAAGCCATTCATGCCAGTAGGCGCGCGGACGAAAGTAAACCCACTGGTGATACC
ATTCGCGAGCCTCCGGATGACGACCGTAGTGATGAATCTCTCCTGGCGGGAACAGCAAAATATCACCCGG
TCGGCAAACAAATTCTCGTCCCTGATTTTTCACCACCCCCTGACCGCGAATGGTGAGATTGAGAATATAA
CCTTTCATTCCCAGCGGTCGGTCGATAAAAAAATCGAGATAACCGTTGGCCTCAATCGGCGTTAAACCCG
CCACCAGATGGGCATTAAACGAGTATCCCGGCAGCAGGGGATCATTTTGCGCTTCAGCCATACTTTTCAT
ACTCCCGCCATTCAGAGAAGAAACCAATTGTCCATATTGCATCAGACATTGCCGTCACTGCGTCTTTTAC
TGGCTCTTCTCGCTAACCAAACCGGTAACCCCGCTTATTAAAAGCATTCTGTAACAAAGCGGGACCAAAG
CCATGACAAAAACGCGTAACAAAAGTGTCTATAATCACGGCAGAAAAGTCCACATTGATTATTTGCACGG
CGTCACACTTTGCTATGCCATAGCATTTTTATCCATAAGATTAGCGGATCCTACCTGACGCTTTTTATCG
CAACTCTCTACTGTTTCTCCATACCGTTTTTTTGGGCTAGCAGGGAAAATAATGAATAAATGTATTCCAA
TGATAATTAATGGAATGATTCAAGATTTTGATAATTATGCATATAAAGAAGTAAAACTAAATAATGATAA
TAGAGTAAAATTATCTGTCATTACTGAAAGTTCAGTCTCAAAAACATTAAATATCAAAGATAGAATTAAT
CTAAATTTAAATCAGATTGTGAATTTTTTATATACCGTTGGTCAACGATGGAAAAGTGAAGAATATAATC
GGCGACGAACCTATATCCGTGAGTTAAAAACATATCTTGGTTATTCTGATGAAATGGCAAGATTAGAAGC
GAATTGGATTGCAATGTTATTGTGCTCTAAAAGTGCTTTGTATGACATTGTTAATTATGATTTGGGCTCT
ATACACGTATTAGATGAATGGCTTCCACGTGGTGATTGCTATGTTAAAGCACAACCGAAAGGTGTTTCTG
TTCACTTGTTAGCTGGTAATGTTCCATTATCAGGAGTGACATCTATTTTGCGTGCTATTTTAACAAAAAA
TGAGTGCATTATTAAAACCTCGTCTTCAGATCCTTTTACTGCAAACGCTTTAGTTTCCAGTTTTATTGAT
GTTAATGCAGACCATCCAATAACCAAATCAATGTCTGTTATGTATTGGCCGCATGATGAAGATATGACTC
TATCTCAAAGAATAATGAATCATGCCGACGTGGTTATTGCTTGGGGTGGAGACGAGGCGATTAAATGGGC
GGTAAAATATTCACCACCGCATGTCGATATTCTGAAATTTGGACCAAAGAAAAGCTTAAGTATTATTGAA
GCTCCTAAAGATATAGAAGCCGCAGCAATGGGGGTTGCTCATGATATTTGTTTCTATGACCAGCAAGCCT
GCTTCTCTACTCAAGACGTTTATTATATAGGAGATAATTTACCTTTATTTTTAAATGAACTTGAAAAACA
GCTAGATCGATACGCGAAAATTTTACCAAAAGGTTCAAATAGTTTTGATGAAAAAGCGGCGTTTACTCTT
ACTGAAAAAGAAAGTCTATTTGCTGGATATGAAGTGAGAAAGGGAGATAAGCAAGCTTGGTTAATAGTCG
TATCACCTACAAATAGCTTTGGAAATCAACCGCTATCACGAAGTGTGTATGTTCATCAAGTATCTGATAT
TAAAGAGATAATTCCTTTTGTTAATAAAAATAGAACACAAACTGTTTCTATTTATCCTTGGGAAGCGTCA
TTAAAATATCGAGATAAATTAGCAAGAAGTGGAGTTGAAAGAATTGTTGAATCAGGCATGAATAATATTT
TCAGAGTTGGAGGGGCTCATGATTCATTATCTCCTCTCCAGTACCTAGTTAGGTTTGTATCGCATGAGAG
ACCATTTAATTATACGACAAAAGATGTTGCGGTTGAAATCGAACAAACACGTTACTTAGAGGAAGATAAG
TTTTTAGTTTTTGTCCCATAGTTAAAGGAAATTATATGAAAGATGAAAGTGCTTTTTTTACGATTGATCA
CATCATCAAGCTTGATAATGGTCAGTCTATCCGAGTTTGGGAAACACTCCCTAAAAAGAACGTACCAGAG
AAAAAACATACAATACTTATTGCTTCGGGTTTTGCTAGAAGAATGGATCATTTTGCAGGTCTTGCTGAGT
ATTTATCTACTAACGGTTTTCATGTCATTCGCTACGATTCTTTGCATCATGTTGGATTAAGCAGTGGATG
TATAAATGAATTTACGATGTCGATTGGAAAAAATAGCCTGCTTACAGTCGTAGATTGGCTTACAGATCAT
GGTGTCGAACGAATAGGGCTGATTGCTGCTAGTTTGTCAGCGAGAATCGCCTATGAGGTAGTAAATAAAA
TTAAATTATCATTTTTAATTACGGCCGTAGGTGTCGTTAATCTTAGAGATACATTAGAAAAAGCATTGGA
GTATGACTATTTGCAATTACCTATTTCAGAGTTACCAGAAGATCTTGACTTCGAAGGTCATAATTTAGGA
TCGGAGGTCTTTGTTACAGATTGCTTTAAACATAATTGGGACACGTTAGACTCGACACTTAATAGTGTTA
AAGGATTAGCGATTCCATTTATTGCTTTTACTGCAAACGATGATAGTTGGGTAAAGCAAAGTGAAGTTAT
AGAGCTCATTGATAGCATTGAATCTAGTAATTGTAAGCTCTATTCGCTAATTGGAAGTTCACATGATCTT
GGGGAAAATTTGGTTGTATTAAGAAATTTTTATCAATCAGTGACGAAGGCAGCCTTAGCATTAGATGATG
GTTTATTGGATTTAGAGATAGACATTATTGAACCTCGATTTGAGGACGTTACAAGTATTACTGTTAAGGA
GCGTAGATTAAAAAATGAAATTGAAAATGAATTATTAGAATTGGCTTAAATAAACAGAATCACCAAAAAG
GAATAGAGTATGAAGTTTGGAAATATTTGTTTTTCGTATCAACCACCAGGTGAAACTCATAAGCAAGTAA
TGGATCGCTTTGTTCGGCTTGGTATCGCCTCAGAAGAGGTAGGGTTTGATACATATTGGACCTTAGAACA
TCATTTTACAGAGTTTGGTCTTACGGGAAATTTATTTGTTGCTGCGGCTAACCTGTTAGGAAGAACTAAA
ACATTAAATGTTGGCACTATGGGGGTTGTTATTCCGACAGCACACCCAGTTCGACAGTTAGAAGACGTTT
TATTATTAGATCAAATGTCGAAAGGTCGTTTTAATTTTGGAACCGTTCGAGGGCTATACCATAAAGATTT
TCGAGTATTTGGTGTTGATATGGAAGAGTCTCGAGCAATTACTCAAAATTTCTACCAGATGATAATGGAA
AGCTTACAGACAGGAACCATTAGCTCTGATAGTGATTACATTCAATTTCCTAAGGTTGATGTATATCCCA
AAGTGTACTCAAAAAATGTACCAACCTGTATGACTGCTGAGTCCGCAAGTACGACAGAATGGCTAGCAAT
ACAAGGGCTACCAATGGTTCTTAGTTGGATTATTGGTACTAATGAAAAAAAAGCACAGATGGAACTCTAT
AATGAAATTGCGACAGAATATGGTCATGATATATCTAAAATAGATCATTGTATGACTTATATTTGTTCTG
TTGATGATGATGCACAAAAGGCGCAAGATGTTTGTCGGGAGTTTCTGAAAAATTGGTATGACTCATATGT
AAATGCGACCAATATCTTTAATGATAGCAATCAAACTCGTGGTTATGATTATCATAAAGGTCAATGGCGT
GATTTTGTTTTACAAGGACATACAAACACCAATCGACGTGTTGATTATAGCAATGGTATTAACCCTGTAG
GCACTCCTGAGCAGTGTATTGAAATCATTCAACGTGATATTGATGCAACGGGTATTACAAACATTACATG
CGGATTTGAAGCTAATGGAACTGAAGATGAAATAATTGCTTCCATGCGACGCTTTATGACACAAGTCGCT
CCTTTCTTAAAAGAACCTAAATAAATTACTTATTTGATACTAGAGATAATAAGGAACAAGTTATGAAATT
TGGATTATTTTTTCTAAACTTTCAGAAAGATGGAATAACATCTGAAGAAACGTTGGATAATATGGTAAAG
ACTGTCACGTTAATTGATTCAACTAAATATCATTTTAATACTGCCTTTGTTAATGAACATCACTTTTCAA
AAAATGGTATTGTTGGAGCACCTATTACCGCAGCTGGTTTTTTATTAGGGTTAACAAATAAATTACATAT
TGGTTCATTAAATCAAGTAATTACTACCCATCACCCTGTACGTGTAGCAGAAGAAGCCAGTTTATTAGAT
CAAATGTCAGAGGGACGCTTCATTCTTGGTTTTAGTGACTGCGAAAGTGATTTCGAAATGGAATTTTTTA
GACGTCATATCTCATCAAGGCAACAACAATTTGAAGCATGCTATGAAATAATTAATGACGCATTAACTAC
AGGTTATTGTCATCCCCAAAACGACTTTTATGATTTTCCAAAGGTTTCAATTAATCCACACTGTTACAGT
GAGAATGGACCTAAGCAATATGTATCCGCTACATCAAAAGAAGTCGTCATGTGGGCAGCGAAAAAGGCAC
TGCCTTTAACATTTAAGTGGGAGGATAATTTAGAAACCAAAGAACGCTATGCAATTCTATATAATAAAAC
AGCACAACAATATGGTATTGATATTTCGGATGTTGATCATCAATTAACTGTAATTGCGAACTTAAATGCT
GATAGAAGTACGGCTCAAGAAGAAGTGAGAGAATACTTAAAAGATTATATCACTGAAACTTACCCTCAAA
TGGACAGAGATGAAAAAATTAACTGCATTATTGAAGAGAATGCAGTTGGGTCTCATGATGACTATTATGA
ATCGACAAAATTAGCAGTGGAAAAAACAGGGTCTAAAAATATTTTATTATCCTTTGAATCAATGTCCGAT
ATTAAAGATGTAAAAGATATTATTGATATGTTGAACCAAAAAATCGAAATGAATTTACCATAATAAAATT
AAAGGCAATTTCTATATTAGATTGCCTTTTTAAATTTCTGTTGATATTAGGTATTACTGGAGAGGGTATG
ACTGTCCATACTGAATATAAAAGAAATCAAATCATTGCTAGTTCAGAAATTGATGATCTTATCTTTATGA
CGAAACCACAAGAGTGGTCATTTGAAGAGCAAAAAGAAATACGGGATAAATTAGTTCGTGAGGCTTTTTA
TTTTCACTACAATAGAAATGAAGAATATAGAAATTATTGTATCAATCAGCATGTGAGTGATAATTTACAC
ACTATTGATGAAATACCCGTGTTTCCAACATCTGTTTTTAAATATAAGAAATTACATACTGTCACAGCCG
AGGACATTGAAAATTGGTATACAAGTAGTGGAACTCGTGGAGTAAAAAGTCATATTGCACGTGATCGTCT
TAGCATTGAACGCTTGCTTGGTTCTGTCAACTTCGGAATGAAATACGTTGGAGATTGGTTTGAGCATCAA
ATGGAATTGATAAATTTAGGACCAGATAGATTCAATACAAATAATATTTGGTTTAAATATGTCATGAGTT
TGGTCGAGTTACTTTATCCGACTGAATTTACAGTTGATAATGACAAAATAGATTTTGAAAAAACAGTAAA
ACATCTATTTAGAATTAAGAATAGTAAAAAAGACATTTGCTTAATTGGGCCACCATTTTTTGTGTATCTT
TTGTGCCAATATATGAAAGAAAACAATATTGAATTTAAAGGAGGAGATAGAGTACATATTATTACTGGTG
GAGGATGGAAATCTAATCAGAATGACTCTTTAGATCGTGCTGATTTTAATCAATTATTAATGGATACTTT
CCAACTCGACAAGATTAATCAAATTAGAGATACCTTTAATCAAGTTGAGCTTAATACTTGTTTTTTTGAA
GATGAATTTCAAAGAAAACATGTTCCACCGTGGGTATATGCTCGGGCTCTTGATCCTGAAACCTTGAAAC
CCGTAGCAGATGGTGAGATCGGGTTGTTAAGTTATATGGACGCCTCATCAACTGCTTACCCTGCTTTTAT
TGTTACTGATGATATCGGTATTGTAAAAGAAATTAGAGAACCAGATCCTTACCCAGGGGTAACTGTTGAG
ATTGTTCGGCGCTTAAATACACGTGCGCAAAAAGGATGCGCGCTCTCTATGGCTAATGTCATACAAAAGA
ATATCAAGGATTAAGTTATGATTGTTGATGGTAGAGTTTCAAAAATAGTATTAGCGTCAATAAGAAATAA
TATATATAAGGTATTTATTACTGTAAATTCACCAATAAAGTTCATCGCTGGACAATTTGTAATGGTCACG
ATTAATGGGAAAAAATGCCCTTTTTCAATTGCGAATTGCCCGACAAAAAATTACGAAATAGAATTGCATA
TTGGTAGTTCGAATAGAGACTGCTCATTGGATATTATCGAATATTTTGTCGATGCTCTTGTTGAGGAAGT
CGCAATTGAGTTAGATGCTCCCCATGGAAACGCTTGGTTACGGTCTGAAAGTAATAACCCATTGCTATTA
ATTGCGGGAGGTACAGGTTTATCATATATAAATAGCATTCTAACAAATTGCTTAAATAGGAATATACCTC
AAGATATTTATCTTTACTGGGGAGTAAAAGACAGTTCTCTTTTGTATGAAGATGAAGAGTTACTAAACTT
ATCACTAAACAACAAAAACTTTCATTATATTCCTGTTATTGAAGATAAAAGTGAAGAATGGATAGGGAGA
AAAGGCACTGTTCTTGATGCTGTCATGGAAGATTTTACTGATCTTACTTATTTTGATATTTATGTTTGTG
GACCCTTCATGATGGCTAAAACAGCAAAAGAAAAATTAATTGAAGAGAAAAAAGCAAAGTCAGAACAGAT
GTTTGCCGATGCTTTTGCATACGTATAATACTAGTAGCGGCCGCTG
Features (pLannotate 1.2.2; 16 found; start..end, strand, type, name):
      4..61      +  terminator     his operon terminator: This putative transcriptin terminator from the E. coli his operon has a 2-bp deletion introduced during synthesis. Its efficiency has not been determined.
    256..844     -  rep_origin     ori: high-copy-number ColE1/pMB1/pBR322/pUC origin of replication
   1027..1121    -  terminator     lambda t0 terminator: transcription terminator from phage lambda
   1145..1801    -  CDS            cat: CAT_ECOLX - Experimental evidence at protein level: Swiss-Prot protein existence level 1. This enzyme is an effector of chloramphenicol resistance in bacteria. From Escherichia coli. This protein is used as a marker in many commonly used cloning vectors, such as pACYC184.
   1802..1899    -  promoter       cat promoter: promoter of the E. coli cat gene encoding chloramphenicol acetyltransferase
   1985..2028    -  terminator     bacterial terminator: putative bacterial transcription terminator
   2031..2052    +  misc_feature   BioBrick prefix: BioBrick prefix for parts that do not start with "ATG"
   2053..2931    -  CDS            araC: L-arabinose regulatory protein; araC
   2958..3242    +  promoter       araBAD promoter: araBAD; promoter of the L-arabinose operon of E. coli; the araC regulatory gene is transcribed in the opposite direction (Guzman et al., 1995)
   3263..4708    +  CDS            luxC: LUXC_PHOPO - Experimental evidence at protein level: Swiss-Prot protein existence level 1. LuxC is the fatty acid reductase enzyme responsible for synthesis of the aldehyde substrate for the luminescent reaction catalyzed by luciferase. From Photobacterium phosphoreum.
   4750..5646    +  CDS            luxD: LUXD_VIBHA - Experimental evidence at protein level: Swiss-Prot protein existence level 1. Acyl transferase is part of the fatty acid reductase system required for aldehyde biosynthesis; it produces fatty acids for the luminescent reaction. From Vibrio harveyi (Beneckea harveyi).
   5680..6741    +  CDS            luxA: LUXA_PHOPO - Experimental evidence at protein level: Swiss-Prot protein existence level 1. Light-emitting reaction in luminous bacteria. From Photobacterium phosphoreum.
   6783..7757    +  CDS            luxB: LUXB1_PHOLE - Experimental evidence at protein level: Swiss-Prot protein existence level 1. Light-emitting reaction in luminous bacteria. The specific role of the beta subunit is unknown, but it is absolutely required for bioluminescence activity. From Photobacterium leiognathi.
   7838..8971    +  CDS            luxE: LUXE_ALIFS - Protein inferred from homology: Swiss-Prot protein existence level 3. Acyl-protein synthetase activates tetradecanoic acid. It is a component of the fatty acid reductase complex responsible for converting tetradecanoic acid to the aldehyde which serves as substrate in the luciferase-catalyzed reaction. From Aliivibrio fischeri (Vibrio fischeri).
   8978..9685    +  CDS            luxG: LUXG_ALIFS - Protein inferred from homology: Swiss-Prot protein existence level 3. Probable flavin reductase in the luminescent systems of different marine bacteria. From Aliivibrio fischeri (Vibrio fischeri).
   9689..3       +  misc_feature   BioBrick suffix (across the origin): universal suffix for all parts
