[The description below was written by a language model from this plasmid's Addgene catalogue record and pLannotate feature annotations shown in this document.]
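Description:
pSB1C3-Lux is a high-copy bacterial expression plasmid of about 9.7 kb built on the BioBrick backbone pSB1C3. It replicates in E. coli from a pMB1/ColE1-type origin and is selected with chloramphenicol through a cat gene driven by its own promoter. The backbone is insulated by several transcription terminators (a his operon terminator, lambda t0 and a further putative bacterial terminator). These flank the cloning region, which is bounded by the BioBrick prefix and suffix.

The insert is an arabinose-inducible lux cassette. The araC regulator gene is transcribed divergently from the araBAD promoter, so that AraC keeps the promoter repressed in the absence of L-arabinose and activates it when the sugar is added. Downstream lie six open reading frames in the order luxC, luxD, luxA, luxB, luxE and luxG. LuxA and LuxB form the bacterial luciferase. LuxC, LuxD and LuxE make up the fatty acid reductase complex that supplies the long-chain aldehyde substrate, and LuxG is a probable flavin reductase. Together they produce light without any added substrate. The catalogue entry attributes the operon to Vibrio fischeri. The automated annotation assigns some of the genes to best-matching homologues from other luminous bacteria, which reflects database matching rather than a mixed origin.

According to the record, the plasmid is used to test the burden response in E. coli. Induced expression of this large multigene operon from a high-copy plasmid serves as a tunable load on the host cell. The depositor and repository-sequenced records show the same feature layout and differ in length by a single nucleotide.
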