Addgene plasmid #109383: pSB1C3-Lux
Purpose: Arabinose inducible expression of the Vibrio Fischery Lux operon. Used to test burden response in E. coli
Depositing lab: Tom Ellis. Depositing organization: Imperial College London. Publication: Burden-driven feedback control of gene expression. Ceroni F, Boo A, Furini S, Gorochowski TE, Borkowski O, Ladak YN, Awan AR, Gilbert C, Stan GB, Ellis T. Nat Methods. 2018 Mar 26. pii: nmeth.4635. doi: 10.1038/nmeth.4635. PubMed 29578536.
Backbone
  Vector backbone: pSB1C3 (pMB1 origin of replication and CmR)
  Vector type: Bacterial Expression
Growth in bacteria
  Bacterial resistance: Chloramphenicol, 25 μg/mL
  Growth temperature: 37°C
  Growth strain: DH5alpha
  Copy number: High Copy
Gene/Insert
  Gene/Insert name: pARABAD-LUX operon
  Cloning method: Restriction Enzyme; 5′ cloning site unknown (unknown if destroyed); 3′ cloning site unknown (unknown if destroyed)
Terms and licenses: Academic/Nonprofit Terms; Industry Terms: Not Available to Industry
How to cite: pSB1C3-Lux was a gift from Tom Ellis (Addgene plasmid # 109383 ; http://n2t.net/addgene:109383 ; RRID:Addgene_109383)
